Addgene plasmid #139743: pCO706
Purpose: Individual component of Caffeic Acid biosynthesis pathway, hpaC
Depositing lab: Daniel Voytas. Depositing organization: University of Minnesota. Publication: Building customizable auto-luminescent luciferase-based reporters in plants. Khakhar A, Starker CG, Chamness JC, Lee N, Stokke S, Wang C, Swanson R, Rizvi F, Imaizumi T, Voytas DF. Elife. 2020 Mar 25;9. pii: 52786. doi: 10.7554/eLife.52786. PubMed 32209230.
Backbone
  Vector backbone: pICH41308
  Vector type: MoClo Level 0 component
Growth in bacteria
  Bacterial resistance: Spectinomycin, 50 μg/mL
  Growth temperature: 37°C
  Growth strain: DH5alpha
  Copy number: High Copy
Gene/Insert
  Gene/Insert name: hpaB
  Species: E. coli
  Promoter: none
  Cloning method: Restriction Enzyme; 5′ cloning site BbsI (destroyed during cloning); 3′ cloning site BbsI (destroyed during cloning)
Resource information
  A portion of this plasmid was derived from a plasmid made by: synthesized
Terms and licenses: Academic/Nonprofit Terms; Industry Terms: Not Available to Industry
How to cite: pCO706 was a gift from Daniel Voytas (Addgene plasmid # 139743 ; http://n2t.net/addgene:139743 ; RRID:Addgene_139743)
