[The description below was written by a language model from this plasmid's Addgene catalogue record and pLannotate feature annotations shown in this document.]
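Description:
pCO706 is a MoClo Level 0 component plasmid built on the pICH41308 backbone, carrying a single promoterless coding sequence intended for assembly into larger plant expression constructs by Golden Gate cloning. It is maintained in E. coli at high copy through a ColE1/pUC-type origin of replication. Selection is with spectinomycin, conferred by the aadA aminoglycoside adenylyltransferase gene. The short integrase, gentamicin acetyltransferase and lacI fragments flagged in the annotation are non-functional remnants of the backbone's resistance cassette and cloning region, not working parts.

The record is inconsistent about the insert. The purpose statement names hpaC, whereas the insert field lists hpaB from E. coli, and the annotation of the full 3,819 nt sequence finds a full-length hpaB open reading frame of about 1.56 kb and no hpaC. The sequenced plasmid therefore appears to carry hpaB, the oxygenase component of 4-hydroxyphenylacetate 3-hydroxylase. This enzyme uses reduced flavin supplied by the HpaC reductase, or by another flavin reductase, to hydroxylate 4-hydroxyphenylacetate and other phenolic substrates. The insert was synthesized and cloned through BbsI sites that were destroyed in the process. Because there is no promoter or terminator, the part is inert until it is combined with regulatory modules at higher assembly levels.

The plasmid is described as an individual component of a caffeic acid biosynthesis pathway. It was deposited in connection with work on customizable auto-luminescent luciferase-based reporters in plants.
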