Features (pLannotate 1.2.2; 7 found; start..end, strand, type, name):
      9..1568    +  CDS            hpaB: HPAB_ECOLX - Experimental evidence at protein level: Swiss-Prot protein existence level 1. Utilizes FADH(2) supplied by HpaC or by another flavin reductase, to catalyze the hydroxylation of 4-hydroxyphenylacetic acid, leading to the production of 3,4-DHPA. Can also oxidize phenol to catechol, and hydroxylate other phenol derivatives. From Escherichia coli.
   1703..1807    +  promoter       AmpR promoter: bla
   1798..1878    -  CDS            int (fragment): INT2_ECOLX - Protein inferred from homology: Swiss-Prot protein existence level 3. Putative integrase believed to be involved in the insertion of antibiotic resistance genes into plasmids and transposons. From Escherichia coli.
   1966..2022    +  CDS            GmR (fragment): gentamycin acetyltransferase; aacC1; confers resistance to gentamycin
   2029..2817    +  CDS            aadA: S3AD_ECOLX - Experimental evidence at protein level: Swiss-Prot protein existence level 1. Mediates bacterial resistance to the antibiotics streptomycin and spectinomycin. From Escherichia coli.
   2991..3579    +  rep_origin     ori: high-copy-number ColE1/pMB1/pBR322/pUC origin of replication
   3762..3811    +  CDS            lacI (fragment): lac repressor; lacI; The lac repressor binds to the lac operator to inhibit transcription in E. coli. This inhibition can be relieved by adding lactose or isopropyl-β-D-thiogalactopyranoside (IPTG).
>Addgene plasmid #139743 | pCO706 | addgene full sequence | sequence record 292698 | Addgene NGS Result
GGTCTCAAATGAAACCCGAGGACTTCAGGGCCTCAACACAAAGACCCTTTACAGGTGAAGAATACCTTAA
GTCTCTCCAGGACGGACGAGAGATATATATATACGGGGAAAGGGTCAAAGACGTTACAACCCATCCCGCC
TTCAGAAATGCTGCCGCCTCTGTGGCTCAGCTCTATGATGCCTTGCATAAACCGGAAATGCAAGACTCAT
TATGTTGGAATACGGATACTGGCTCTGGCGGTTACACCCATAAATTCTTTAGAGTCGCAAAGTCAGCTGA
CGATTTACGTCAGCAGCGAGATGCAATTGCCGAGTGGTCCAGGTTGTCTTATGGTTGGATGGGGCGTACC
CCTGACTATAAGGCCGCCTTTGGATGTGCCTTGGGTGCAAACCCAGGGTTTTATGGCCAGTTCGAGCAGA
ATGCCCGAAACTGGTACACCAGGATCCAAGAAACCGGGCTCTACTTCAACCACGCAATCGTTAATCCTCC
GATCGACAGACACCTCCCTACGGACAAGGTGAAAGATGTTTATATAAAGTTGGAGAAAGAGACAGATGCA
GGAATTATCGTTAGCGGAGCTAAGGTCGTGGCCACTAACTCCGCTCTCACACACTATAATATGATCGGAT
TTGGATCTGCTCAAGTCATGGGAGAAAATCCTGACTTTGCTCTTATGTTTGTTGCTCCAATGGATGCTGA
TGGCGTTAAATTGATCTCACGAGCTTCCTACGAAATGGTAGCTGGGGCCACGGGTAGTCCCTACGACTAT
CCCTTGTCCTCCCGATTTGATGAAAATGATGCCATCTTGGTCATGGACAATGTCCTTATTCCATGGGAAA
ACGTTTTGATCTACCGAGATTTCGACCGATGTAGGCGATGGACCATGGAGGGCGGCTTCGCCAGAATGTA
CCCTTTACAAGCATGCGTCCGTCTTGCCGTTAAACTCGACTTTATAACCGCCTTGTTGAAAAAGTCATTA
GAATGCACCGGCACCCTCGAATTTCGAGGAGTCCAAGCTGACCTGGGGGAGGTTGTGGCATGGCGAAACA
CATTTTGGGCCCTCAGTGACTCAATGTGCAGCGAGGCCACTCCGTGGGTAAACGGCGCCTATCTGCCGGA
CCATGCCGCATTGCAAACGTACCGTGTGCTCGCACCTATGGCCTATGCTAAGATAAAGAACATTATAGAA
CGTAATGTTACAAGCGGACTGATCTATCTCCCAAGCTCCGCCAGGGATCTCAACAATCCCCAAATAGACC
AATATCTTGCAAAATACGTAAGGGGATCAAACGGGATGGATCACGTTCAAAGGATTAAAATCTTAAAGCT
CATGTGGGACGCAATCGGGTCTGAGTTCGGTGGGAGACACGAGCTTTACGAGATTAACTATAGCGGTTCT
CAGGATGAGATAAGGCTTCAGTGTCTGAGACAGGCACAAAACAGTGGCAATATGGATAAAATGATGGCAA
TGGTCGATAGGTGTTTGAGTGAGTACGACCAGGATGGATGGACGGTCCCCCATCTCCACAATAATGATGA
CATTAATATGTTAGATAAATTGCTGAAGTCCGGCTGAGCTTTGAGACCACGAAGTGGCTCTTCAGTGGAC
GAAAGGGCCTCGTGATACGCCTATTTTTATAGGTTAATGTCATGATAATAATGGTTTCTTAGACGTCAGG
TGGCACTTTTCGGGGAAATGTGCGCGGAACCCCTATTTGTTTATTTTTCTAAATACATTCAAATATGTAT
CCGCTCATGAGACAATAACCCTGATAAATGCTTCAATAATATTGAAAAAGGAAGAGTATGCGCTCACGCA
ACTGGTCCAGAACCTTGACCGAACGCAGCGGTGGTAACGGCGCAGTGGCGGTTTTCATGGCTTGTTATGA
CTGTTTTTTTTTGGGGTACAGTCTATGCCTCGGGCATCCAAGCAGCAAGCGCGTTACGCCGTGGGTCGAT
GTTTGATGTTATGGAGCAGCAACGATGTTACGCAGCAGGGCAGTCGCCCTAAAACAAAGTTAAACATCAT
GAGGGAAGCGGTGATCGCCGAAGTATCGACTCAACTATCAGAGGTAGTTGGCGTCATCGAGCGCCATCTC
GAACCGACGTTGCTGGCCGTACATTTGTACGGCTCCGCAGTGGATGGCGGCCTGAAGCCACACAGCGATA
TTGATTTGCTGGTTACGGTGACCGTAAGGCTTGATGAAACAACGCGGCGAGCTTTGATCAACGACCTTTT
GGAAACTTCGGCTTCCCCTGGAGAGAGCGAGATTCTCCGCGCTGTAGAAGTCACCATTGTTGTGCACGAC
GACATCATTCCGTGGCGTTATCCAGCTAAGCGCGAACTGCAATTTGGAGAATGGCAGCGCAATGACATTC
TTGCAGGTATCTTCGAGCCAGCCACGATCGACATTGATCTGGCTATCTTGCTGACAAAAGCAAGAGAACA
TAGCGTTGCCTTGGTAGGTCCAGCGGCGGAGGAACTCTTTGATCCGGTTCCTGAACAGGATCTATTTGAG
GCGCTAAATGAAACCTTAACGCTATGGAACTCGCCGCCCGACTGGGCTGGCGATGAGCGAAATGTAGTGC
TTACGTTGTCCCGCATTTGGTACAGCGCAGTAACCGGCAAAATCGCGCCGAAGGATGTCGCTGCCGACTG
GGCAATGGAGCGCCTGCCGGCCCAGTATCAGCCCGTCATACTTGAAGCTAGACAGGCTTATCTTGGACAA
GAAGAAGATCGCTTGGCCTCGCGCGCAGATCAGTTGGAAGAATTTGTCCATTACGTAAAAGGCGAGATCA
CCAAGGTAGTCGGCAAATAACTGTCAGACCAAGTTTACTCATATATACTTTAGATTGATTTAAAACTTCA
TTTTTAATTTAAAAGGATCTAGGTGAAGATCCTTTTTGATAATCTCATGACCAAAATCCCTTAACGTGAG
TTTTCGTTCCACTGAGCGTCAGACCCCGTAGAAAAGATCAAAGGATCTTCTTGAGATCCTTTTTTTCTGC
GCGTAATCTGCTGCTTGCAAACAAAAAAACCACCGCTACCAGCGGTGGTTTGTTTGCCGGATCAAGAGCT
ACCAACTCTTTTTCCGAAGGTAACTGGCTTCAGCAGAGCGCAGATACCAAATACTGTTCTTCTAGTGTAG
CCGTAGTTAGGCCACCACTTCAAGAACTCTGTAGCACCGCCTACATACCTCGCTCTGCTAATCCTGTTAC
CAGTGGCTGCTGCCAGTGGCGATAAGTCGTGTCTTACCGGGTTGGACTCAAGACGATAGTTACCGGATAA
GGCGCAGCGGTCGGGCTGAACGGGGGGTTCGTGCACACAGCCCAGCTTGGAGCGAACGACCTACACCGAA
CTGAGATACCTACAGCGTGAGCTATGAGAAAGCGCCACGCTTCCCGAAGGGAGAAAGGCGGACAGGTATC
CGGTAAGCGGCAGGGTCGGAACAGGAGAGCGCACGAGGGAGCTTCCAGGGGGAAACGCCTGGTATCTTTA
TAGTCCTGTCGGGTTTCGCCACCTCTGACTTGAGCGTCGATTTTTGTGATGCTCGTCAGGGGGGCGGAGC
CTATGGAAAAACGCCAGCAACGCGGCCTTTTTACGGTTCCTGGCCTTTTGCTGGCCTTTTGCTCACATGT
TCTTTCCTGCGTTATCCCCTGATTCTGTGGATAACCGTATTACCGCCTTTGAGTGAGCTGATACCGCTCG
CCGCAGCCGAACGACCGAGCGCAGCGAGTCAGTGAGCGAGGAAGCGGAAGAGCGCCCAATACGCAAACCG
CCTCTCCCCGCGCGTTGGCCGATTCATTAATCACTCTGT
